Addgene plasmid #229524: pCDF-RFP amber
Purpose: mCherry red fluorescent protein (RFP) reporter protein with an amber stop codon at position 13
Depositing lab: Thomas Huber. Depositing organization: Australian National University. Publication: Biosynthesis and genetic encoding of activated nitriles for fast protein conjugation and tunable fluorogenic labeling. Abdelkader EH, Qianzhu H, Otting G, Huber T. Chem 102385 10.1016/j.chempr.2024.12.003.
Backbone
  Vector backbone: pCDF
  Backbone size w/o insert (bp): 3494
  Total vector size (bp): 4208
  Vector type: Bacterial Expression
Growth in bacteria
  Bacterial resistance: Spectinomycin, 50 μg/mL
  Growth temperature: 37°C
  Growth strain: DH5alpha
  Copy number: Low Copy
Gene/Insert
  Gene/Insert name: RFP amber (alt name: mCherry)
  Species: Discosoma sp.
  Insert size (bp): 714
  Promoter: T7
  Cloning method: Ligation Independent Cloning
  Sequencing primers: 5′ TAATACGACTCACTATAGGG; 3′ GCTAGTTATTGCTCAGCGG
Terms and licenses: Academic/Nonprofit Terms; Industry Terms: Not Available to Industry
How to cite: pCDF-RFP amber was a gift from Thomas Huber (Addgene plasmid # 229524 ; http://n2t.net/addgene:229524 ; RRID:Addgene_229524)
