[The description below was written by a language model from this plasmid's Addgene catalogue record and pLannotate feature annotations shown in this document.]
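Description:
pCDF-RFP amber is a low-copy bacterial expression plasmid built on a pCDF backbone, about 4.2 kb in total, carrying a red fluorescent reporter gene interrupted by an amber (TAG) stop codon. It replicates from the CloDF13 origin, which is compatible with other common E. coli replicons and so allows the plasmid to be maintained alongside additional plasmids. Selection is through the aadA (SmR) gene, which confers spectinomycin and streptomycin resistance and is annotated here downstream of an AmpR-type promoter. The backbone also carries lacI with its own promoter. Two short tetracycline-resistance fragments and a CAP binding site appear to be non-functional backbone remnants.

The roughly 714 bp insert is described in the catalogue as mCherry from Discosoma sp. with an amber codon at position 13. The automated annotation labels the coding region as the closely related mRFP1, which probably reflects sequence similarity rather than a different protein. Expression is driven by a T7 promoter with the phage T7 gene 10 ribosome binding site and ends at a T7 terminator, so a host supplying T7 RNA polymerase is required. No lac operator is annotated, so the record does not show whether lacI regulates the promoter directly. A 6xHis tag lies immediately upstream of the fluorescent protein, and a short fragment annotated as a T7 gene 10B-derived solubility tag follows it, though whether that fragment is translated is not stated.

Because translation stops early unless the amber codon is suppressed, red fluorescence reports read-through. This makes the plasmid suited to testing orthogonal tRNA/synthetase pairs supplied from a compatible plasmid, consistent with the associated work on genetic encoding of noncanonical amino acids bearing activated nitriles.
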