Features (pLannotate 1.2.2; 14 found; start..end, strand, type, name):
      5..23      +  promoter       T7 promoter: promoter for bacteriophage T7 RNA polymerase
     55..77      +  RBS            RBS: efficient ribosome binding site from bacteriophage T7 gene 10 (Olins and Rangwala, 1989)
    103..120     +  CDS            7xHis (fragment): 6xHis affinity tag
    124..795     +  CDS            mRFP1: mRFP1 is a basic (constitutively fluorescent) red fluorescent protein published in 2002, derived from Discosoma sp.. It is reported to be a somewhat slowly-maturing monomer with low acid sensitivity.
    842..891     +  CDS            SET1 (fragment): solubility-enhancement tag derived from T7 phage gene 10B
    899..946     +  terminator     T7 terminator: transcription terminator for bacteriophage T7 RNA polymerase
   1124..1915    -  CDS            SmR: aminoglycoside adenylyltransferase (Murphy, 1985); aadA; confers resistance to spectinomycin and streptomycin
   1916..2007    -  promoter       AmpR promoter: bla
   2055..2793    -  rep_origin     CloDF13 ori: Plasmids containing the CloDF13 (CDF) origin of replication can be propagated in E. coli cells that contain additional plasmids with compatible origins.
   2890..2954    -  CDS            TcR (fragment): tetracycline efflux protein; tet; confers resistance to tetracycline
   2969..2990    -  protein_bind   CAP binding site: CAP binding activates transcription in the presence of cAMP. E. coli catabolite activator protein
   3003..4085    -  CDS            lacI: lac repressor; lacI; The lac repressor binds to the lac operator to inhibit transcription in E. coli. This inhibition can be relieved by adding lactose or isopropyl-β-D-thiogalactopyranoside (IPTG).
   4086..4163    -  promoter       lacI promoter: lacI
   4171..2       -  CDS            TcR (fragment) (across the origin): tetracycline efflux protein; tet; confers resistance to tetracycline
>Addgene plasmid #229524 | pCDF-RFP amber | addgene full sequence | sequence record 461664 | Addgene NGS Result
AAATTAATACGACTCACTATAGGGAGACCACAACGGTTTCCCTCTAGAAATAATTTTGTTTAACTTTAAG
AAGGAGATATACATATGGCTTCTATGACCGGTCATCACCATCACCATCACTAGGCCAGTAGTGAAGACGT
TATCAAGGAGTTTATGCGTTTCAAAGTACGTATGGAGGGTAGTGTTAACGGACACGAATTTGAGATCGAG
GGAGAGGGGGAAGGTCGTCCTTACGAGGGAACTCAAACGGCCAAATTAAAGGTGACCAAAGGTGGGCCCT
TGCCATTCGCGTGGGACATCTTGTCACCCCAGTTCCAGTACGGGTCGAAGGCATACGTAAAACACCCAGC
GGACATTCCTGACTATCTTAAGTTATCTTTCCCGGAAGGTTTTAAATGGGAACGCGTGATGAACTTTGAG
GATGGGGGGGTTGTTACGGTGACACAAGACTCCTCATTGCAAGATGGAGAGTTTATCTATAAAGTCAAAC
TTCGCGGCACCAATTTTCCATCTGACGGTCCTGTAATGCAGAAAAAAACAATGGGCTGGGAAGCCTCCAC
AGAACGTATGTACCCCGAAGATGGAGCTTTAAAGGGCGAAATTAAAATGCGCTTAAAACTTAAAGACGGC
GGCCATTACGACGCCGAAGTGAAAACGACGTATATGGCTAAGAAACCCGTCCAGCTTCCGGGAGCCTATA
AAACTGACATCAAACTGGATATTACATCACACAACGAAGATTATACTATTGTCGAACAGTACGAACGCGC
CGAAGGCCGCCATTCAACGGGAGCATAAGAATTCGAGCTCCCGGGTACCATGGCATGCATCGATAGATCC
GGCTGCTAACAAAGCCCGAAAGGAAGCTGAGTTGGCTGCTGCCACCGCTGAGCAATAACTAGCATAACCC
CTTGGGGCCTCTAAACGGGTCTTGAGGGGTTTTTTGCTGAAAGGAGGAACTACAGGCATTTGAGAAGCAC
ACGGTCACACTGCTTCCGGTAGTCAATAAACCGGTAAACCAGCAATAGACATAAGCGGCTATTTAACGAC
CCTGCCCTGAACCGACGACCGGGTCATCGTGGCCGGATCTTGCGGCCCCTCGGCTTGAACGAATTGTTAG
ACATTATTTGCCGACTACCTTGGTGATCTCGCCTTTCACGTAGTGGACAAATTCTTCCAACTGATCTGCG
CGCGAGGCCAAGCGATCTTCTTCTTGTCCAAGATAAGCCTGTCTAGCTTCAAGTATGACGGGCTGATACT
GGGCCGGCAGGCGCTCCATTGCCCAGTCGGCAGCGACATCCTTCGGCGCGATTTTGCCGGTTACTGCGCT
GTACCAAATGCGGGACAACGTAAGCACTACATTTCGCTCATCGCCAGCCCAGTCGGGCGGCGAGTTCCAT
AGCGTTAAGGTTTCATTTAGCGCCTCAAATAGATCCTGTTCAGGAACCGGATCAAAGAGTTCCTCCGCCG
CTGGACCTACCAAGGCAACGCTATGTTCTCTTGCTTTTGTCAGCAAGATAGCCAGATCAATGTCGATCGT
GGCTGGCTCGAAGATACCTGCAAGAATGTCATTGCGCTGCCATTCTCCAAATTGCAGTTCGCGCTTAGCT
GGATAACGCCACGGAATGATGTCGTCGTGCACAACAATGGTGACTTCTACAGCGCGGAGAATCTCGCTCT
CTCCAGGGGAAGCCGAAGTTTCCAAAAGGTCGTTGATCAAAGCTCGCCGCGTTGTTTCATCAAGCCTTAC
GGTCACCGTAACCAGCAAATCAATATCACTGTGTGGCTTCAGGCCGCCATCCACTGCGGAGCCGTACAAA
TGTACGGCCAGCAACGTCGGTTCGAGATGGCGCTCGATGACGCCAACTACCTCTGATAGTTGAGTCGATA
CTTCGGCGATCACCGCTTCCCTCATACTCTTCCTTTTTCAATATTATTGAAGCATTTATCAGGGTTATTG
TCTCATGAGCGGATACATATTTGAATGTATTTAGAAAAATAAACAAATAGCTAGCTCACTCGGTCGCTAC
GCTCCGGGCGTGAGACTGCGGCGGGCGCTGCGGACACATACAAAGTTACCCACAGATTCCGTGGATAAGC
AGGGGACTAACATGTGAGGCAAAACAGCAGGGCCGCGCCGGTGGCGTTTTTCCATAGGCTCCGCCCTCCT
GCCAGAGTTCACATAAACAGACGCTTTTCCGGTGCATCTGTGGGAGCCGTGAGGCTCAACCATGAATCTG
ACAGTACGGGCGAAACCCGACAGGACTTAAAGATCCCCACCGTTTCCGGCGGGTCGCTCCCTCTTGCGCT
CTCCTGTTCCGACCCTGCCGTTTACCGGATACCTGTTCCGCCTTTCTCCCTTACGGGAAGTGTGGCGCTT
TCTCATAGCTCACACACTGGTATCTCGGCTCGGTGTAGGTCGTTCGCTCCAAGCTGGGCTGTAAGCAAGA
ACTCCCCGTTCAGCCCGACTGCTGCGCCTTATCCGGTAACTGTTCACTTGAGTCCAACCCGGAAAAGCAC
GGTAAAACGCCACTGGCAGCAGCCATTGGTAACTGGGAGTTCGCAGAGGATTTGTTTAGCTAAACACGCG
GTTGCTCTTGAAGTGTGCGCCAAAGTCCGGCTACACTGGAAGGACAGATTTGGTTGCTGTGCTCTGCGAA
AGCCAGTTACCACGGTTAAGCAGTTCCCCAACTGACTTAACCTTCGATCAAACCACCTCCCCAGGTGGTT
TTTTCGTTTACAGGGCAAAAGATTACGCGCAGAAAAAAAGGATCTCAAGAAGATCCTTTGATCTTTTCTA
CTGAACCGCTCTAGATTTCAGTGCAATTTATCTCTTCAAATGTAGCACCTGAAGTCAGCCCCATACGATA
TAAGTTGTAATTCTCATGTTAGTCATGCCCCGCGCCCACCGGAAGGAGCTGACTGGGTTGAAGGCTCTCA
AGGGCATCGGTCGAGATCCCGGTGCCTAATGAGTGAGCTAACTTACATTAATTGCGTTGCGCTCACTGCC
CGCTTTCCAGTCGGGAAACCTGTCGTGCCAGCTGCATTAATGAATCGGCCAACGCGCGGGGAGAGGCGGT
TTGCGTATTGGGCGCCAGGGTGGTTTTTCTTTTCACCAGTGAGACGGGCAACAGCTGATTGCCCTTCACC
GCCTGGCCCTGAGAGAGTTGCAGCAAGCGGTCCACGCTGGTTTGCCCCAGCAGGCGAAAATCCTGTTTGA
TGGTGGTTAACGGCGGGATATAACATGAGCTGTCTTCGGTATCGTCGTATCCCACTACCGAGATGTCCGC
ACCAACGCGCAGCCCGGACTCGGTAATGGCGCGCATTGCGCCCAGCGCCATCTGATCGTTGGCAACCAGC
ATCGCAGTGGGAACGATGCCCTCATTCAGCATTTGCATGGTTTGTTGAAAACCGGACATGGCACTCCAGT
CGCCTTCCCGTTCCGCTATCGGCTGAATTTGATTGCGAGTGAGATATTTATGCCAGCCAGCCAGACGCAG
ACGCGCCGAGACAGAACTTAATGGGCCCGCTAACAGCGCGATTTGCTGGTGACCCAATGCGACCAGATGC
TCCACGCCCAGTCGCGTACCGTCTTCATGGGAGAAAATAATACTGTTGATGGGTGTCTGGTCAGAGACAT
CAAGAAATAACGCCGGAACATTAGTGCAGGCAGCTTCCACAGCAATGGCATCCTGGTCATCCAGCGGATA
GTTAATGATCAGCCCACTGACGCGTTGCGCGAGAAGATTGTGCACCGCCGCTTTACAGGCTTCGACGCCG
CTTCGTTCTACCATCGACACCACCACGCTGGCACCCAGTTGATCGGCGCGAGATTTAATCGCCGCGACAA
TTTGCGACGGCGCGTGCAGGGCCAGACTGGAGGTGGCAACGCCAATCAGCAACGACTGTTTGCCCGCCAG
TTGTTGTGCCACGCGGTTGGGAATGTAATTCAGCTCCGCCATCGCCGCTTCCACTTTTTCCCGCGTTTTC
GCAGAAACGTGGCTGGCCTGGTTCACCACGCGGGAAACGGTCTGATAAGAGACACCGGCATACTCTGCGA
CATCGTATAACGTTACTGGTTTCACATTCACCACCCTGAATTGACTCTCTTCCGGGCGCTATCATGCCAT
ACCGCGAAAGGTTTTGCGCCATTCGATGGTGTCCGGGATCTCGACGCTCTCCCTTATGCGACTCCTGCAT
TAGG
